Addgene plasmid #85698: pAc-HT-Dmp53
Purpose: expression of Drosophila p53 in Drosophila cells
Depositing lab: Licio Collavin & Giannino Del Sal. Depositing organization: Universita degli Studi di Trieste. Publication: Modification of Drosophila p53 by SUMO modulates its transactivation and pro-apoptotic functions. Mauri F, McNamee LM, Lunardi A, Chiacchiera F, Del Sal G, Brodsky MH, Collavin L. J Biol Chem. 2008 Jul 25. 283(30):20848-56. 10.1074/jbc.M710186200 PubMed 18492669.
Backbone
  Vector backbone: pAc5.1/V5 HIS A
  Backbone manufacturer: ThermoFisher
  Backbone size w/o insert (bp): 5400
  Vector type: Insect Expression
Growth in bacteria
  Bacterial resistance: Ampicillin, 100 μg/mL
  Growth temperature: 37°C
  Growth strain: DH5alpha
  Copy number: Unknown
Gene/Insert
  Gene/Insert name: Dmp53
  Species: D. melanogaster (fly)
  Insert size (bp): 1200
  Entrez Gene: p53 (a.k.a. Dmel_CG33336, CG10873, CG31325, CG33336, D-p53, DMP53, Dm-P53, DmP53, Dmel\CG33336, Dmp53, Dp53, P53, dmP53, dmp53, dp53, prac)
  Promoter: Ac5
  Tag / fusion protein: His (N terminal on insert)
  Cloning method: Restriction Enzyme; 5′ cloning site EcoRV (destroyed during cloning); 3′ cloning site XbaI (not destroyed)
  Sequencing primers: 5′ AC5; 3′ EBV-rev
Terms and licenses: Academic/Nonprofit Terms; Industry Terms: Not Available to Industry
How to cite: pAc-HT-Dmp53 was a gift from Licio Collavin & Giannino Del Sal (Addgene plasmid # 85698 ; http://n2t.net/addgene:85698 ; RRID:Addgene_85698)
