[The description below was written by a language model from this plasmid's Addgene catalogue record.]
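Description:
pAc-HT-Dmp53 is an insect expression plasmid built on the commercial pAc5.1/V5-His A backbone (about 5.4 kb without insert) and designed to produce Drosophila melanogaster p53 (Dmp53) in cultured Drosophila cells. It is propagated in E. coli under ampicillin selection. The record does not list a marker for selecting stable insect cell lines, so the plasmid is best regarded as a transient transfection vector or one that would be co-transfected with a separate selection plasmid.

The payload is an approximately 1.2 kb Dmp53 coding insert placed downstream of the Ac5 promoter, the Drosophila actin 5C promoter, which drives strong constitutive transcription in fly cell lines. The protein carries a His tag at its N terminus, supplied with the insert and presumably reflected in the "HT" of the name, which allows detection with anti-His reagents and purification or pull-down on metal-affinity resin. The fragment was cloned by restriction digestion between an EcoRV site at the 5′ end, destroyed in the process, and an XbaI site at the 3′ end, which remains intact. The record does not say whether the backbone's C-terminal V5 and His epitopes are read in frame with the insert. Only the N-terminal His tag is listed, and no feature table is available to check this.

The stated purpose is expression of Drosophila p53 in Drosophila cells. The associated publication concerns SUMO modification of Dmp53 and its effects on transactivation and pro-apoptotic activity. That fits a His-tagged construct, which could be used to recover modified p53 species from cell lysates and to supply p53 in functional assays.
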