>Addgene plasmid #85698 | pAc-HT-Dmp53 | addgene partial sequence | sequence record 167956 | EBV-rev 5'-GTGGTTTGTCCAAACTCATC-3'
CTCGATCGAGGCTGATCAGCGAGCTCAGGCCTTAGAAGGCACAGTCGAGGCTGATCAGCGGGTTTAAACT
CAATGGTGATGGTGATGATGACCGGTACGCGTAGAATCGAGACCGAGGAGAGGGTTAGGGATAGGCTTAC
CTTCGAAGGGCCCTCTAGAGGCGCGCCTTATCATGGCAGCTCGTAGGCACGTTTCTTAAGGCTCAGCAAT
TTGTTGGCATGGCGACGTAGATTCTCTTGGTTGGGATTGCGCAGGACTTCAGCCGCCGCCTCCTTAATCA
TGCCCTCGATGCTCTGCAGCAGCCATTCCTTATTGGGGCACGTAATAGCCAGACGGTAATCGCCATCCGG
TGTCCGCGACACGTTCCACTCTGCGGCGGAGTCGTCGCAGTCTCGGCTATCATTGCTCTCCGTGTCCTCC
GTCTTTATAGCAATGCACCGACGCACCTTGGACGGCTCATCTTCTTCGGCGGCTTCCGGCACGGACTTGC
GCTTCTTGCTATTGAGCTGGCGTTCGTCTTGGATGCGATCCCGCTTGGGGCACGTACATATTTTAACATG
TATAACATGCTGTCCCACGATATCGCCGCATGCTTTCTCCAGGCAGAAGACTAAGGAAGTTTCTTTTCGC
CCGATACACGAGTTTTGGCAGACGAACTTGAAGGCCAGGGTCTGGCGCGTGAGCCCACTGCGGGTTACAG
ACCGGCTCATGTTCAGGGGGACTACAACGGAAAAACGCTCGGAAATTCCCTTGCCCTGAGCATTTCCACA
ATATACACTGTTGGGATTCTCGCTGCGCAGCAAGCTCTCGCGCATTTT
