>Addgene plasmid #85698 | pAc-HT-Dmp53 | addgene partial sequence | sequence record 167957 | AC5 5'-ACACAAAGCCGCTCCATCAG-3'
CGGGGTACCTACTAGTCCAGTGTGGTGGAATTCTGCAGATGATCCATGGCTCGAGGATCACACCATCACC
ATCACCATGCTAGAGGTTCTCAGCATCATCACCACCATGCAGGCCGGCCGTATATATCACAGCCAATGTC
GTGGCACAAAGAAAGCACTGATTCCGAGGATGACTCCACGGAGGTCGATATCAAGGAGGATATTCCGAAA
ACGGTGGAGGTATCGGGATCGGAATTGACCACGGAACCCATGGCCTTCTTGCAGGGATTAAACTCCGGGA
ATCTGATGCAGTTCAGCCAGCAATCCGTGCTGCGCGAAATGATGCTGCAGGACATTCAGATCCAGGCGAA
CACGCTGCCCAAGCTAGAGAATCACAACATCGGTGGTTATTGCTTCAGCATGGTTCTGGATGAGCCGCCC
AAGTCTCTTTGGATGTACTCGATTCCGCTGAACAAGCTCTACATCCGGATGAACAAGGCCTTCAACGTGG
ACGTTCAGTTCAAGTCTAAAATGCCCATCCAACCACTTAATTTGCGTGTGTTCCTTTGCTTCTCCAATGA
TGTGAGTGCTCCCGTGGTCCGCTGTCAAAATCACCTTAGCGTTGAGCCTTTGACGGCCAATAACGCAAAA
ATGCGCGAGAGCTTGCTGCGCAGCGAGAATCCCAACAGTGTATATTGTGGAAATGCTCAGGGCAAGGGAA
TTTCCGAGCGTTTTTCCGTTGTAGTCCCCCTGAACATGAGCCGGTCTGTAACCCGCAGTGGGCTCACGCG
CCAGACCCTGGCCTTCAAGTTCGTCTGCCAAAACTCGTGTATCGGGCGAAA
